>Addgene plasmid #227498 | pk335-CARGO-6mer-70kb-DSF | addgene full sequence | sequence record 452212 | Addgene NGS Result
TTGAGATCCTTTTTTTCTGCGCGTAATCTGCTGCTTGCAAACAAAAAAACCACCGCTACCAGCGGTGGTT
TGTTTGCCGGATCAAGAGCTACCAACTCTTTTTCCGAAGGTAACTGGCTTCAGCAGAGCGCAGATACCAA
ATACTGTTCTTCTAGTGTAGCCGTAGTTAGGCCACCACTTCAAGAACTCTGTAGCACCGCCTACATACCT
CGCTCTGCTAATCCTGTTACCAGTGGCTGCTGCCAGTGGCGATAAGTCGTGTCTTACCGGGTTGGACTCA
AGACGATAGTTACCGGATAAGGCGCAGCGGTCGGGCTGAACGGGGGGTTCGTGCACACAGCCCAGCTTGG
AGCGAACGACCTACACCGAACTGAGATACCTACAGCGTGAGCTATGAGAAAGCGCCACGCTTCCCGAAGG
GAGAAAGGCGGACAGGTATCCGGTAAGCGGCAGGGTCGGAACAGGAGAGCGCACGAGGGAGCTTCCAGGG
GGAAACGCCTGGTATCTTTATAGTCCTGTCGGGTTTCGCCACCTCTGACTTGAGCGTCGATTTTTGTGAT
GCTCGTCAGGGGGGCGGAGCCTATGGAAAAACGCCAGCAACGCGGCCTTTTTACGGTTCCTGGCCTTTTG
CTGGCCTTTTGCTCACATGTGTTTAAGAGCTATGCTGGAAACAGCATAGCAAGTTTAAATAAGGCTAGTC
CGTTATCAACTTGAAAAAGTGGCACCGAGTCGGTGCTTTTTTTCTCGAGTACTAGGATCCATTAGGCTTT
CCCATGATTCCTTCATATTTGCATATACGATACAAGGCTGTTAGAGAGATAATTGGAATTAATTTGACTG
TAAACACAAAGATATTAGTACAAAATACGTGACGTAGAAAGTAATAATTTCTTGGGTAGTTTGCAGTTTT
AAAATTATGTTTTAAAATGGACTATCATATGCTTACCGTAACTTGAAAGTATTTCGATTTCTTGGCTTTA
TATATCTTGTGGAAAGGACGAAACACCGGGAAGCATCATCAGTGTGTTGTTTAAGAGCTATGCTGGAAAC
AGCATAGCAAGTTTAAATAAGGCTAGTCCGTTATCAACTTGAAAAAGTGGCACCGAGTCGGTGCTTTTTT
TCTCGAGTACTAGGATCCATTAGGCTTTCCCATGATTCCTTCATATTTGCATATACGATACAAGGCTGTT
AGAGAGATAATTGGAATTAATTTGACTGTAAACACAAAGATATTAGTACAAAATACGTGACGTAGAAAGT
AATAATTTCTTGGGTAGTTTGCAGTTTTAAAATTATGTTTTAAAATGGACTATCATATGCTTACCGTAAC
TTGAAAGTATTTCGATTTCTTGGCTTTATATATCTTGTGGAAAGGACGAAACACCGAAATGCATCTTCTC
GAATGCGTTTAAGAGCTATGCTGGAAACAGCATAGCAAGTTTAAATAAGGCTAGTCCGTTATCAACTTGA
AAAAGTGGCACCGAGTCGGTGCTTTTTTTCTCGAGTACTAGGATCCATTAGGCTTTCCCATGATTCCTTC
ATATTTGCATATACGATACAAGGCTGTTAGAGAGATAATTGGAATTAATTTGACTGTAAACACAAAGATA
TTAGTACAAAATACGTGACGTAGAAAGTAATAATTTCTTGGGTAGTTTGCAGTTTTAAAATTATGTTTTA
AAATGGACTATCATATGCTTACCGTAACTTGAAAGTATTTCGATTTCTTGGCTTTATATATCTTGTGGAA
AGGACGAAACACCGACACGTGGCCAAAGCATTTGGTTTAAGAGCTATGCTGGAAACAGCATAGCAAGTTT
AAATAAGGCTAGTCCGTTATCAACTTGAAAAAGTGGCACCGAGTCGGTGCTTTTTTTCTCGAGTACTAGG
ATCCATTAGGCTTTCCCATGATTCCTTCATATTTGCATATACGATACAAGGCTGTTAGAGAGATAATTGG
AATTAATTTGACTGTAAACACAAAGATATTAGTACAAAATACGTGACGTAGAAAGTAATAATTTCTTGGG
TAGTTTGCAGTTTTAAAATTATGTTTTAAAATGGACTATCATATGCTTACCGTAACTTGAAAGTATTTCG
ATTTCTTGGCTTTATATATCTTGTGGAAAGGACGAAACACCGCCCCATTACCGAGAGAAACGGTTTAAGA
GCTATGCTGGAAACAGCATAGCAAGTTTAAATAAGGCTAGTCCGTTATCAACTTGAAAAAGTGGCACCGA
GTCGGTGCTTTTTTTCTCGAGTACTAGGATCCATTAGGCTTTCCCATGATTCCTTCATATTTGCATATAC
GATACAAGGCTGTTAGAGAGATAATTGGAATTAATTTGACTGTAAACACAAAGATATTAGTACAAAATAC
GTGACGTAGAAAGTAATAATTTCTTGGGTAGTTTGCAGTTTTAAAATTATGTTTTAAAATGGACTATCAT
ATGCTTACCGTAACTTGAAAGTATTTCGATTTCTTGGCTTTATATATCTTGTGGAAAGGACGAAACACCG
TGAACATATAGCATGTATAAGTTTAAGAGCTATGCTGGAAACAGCATAGCAAGTTTAAATAAGGCTAGTC
CGTTATCAACTTGAAAAAGTGGCACCGAGTCGGTGCTTTTTTTCTCGAGTACTAGGATCCATTAGGCTTT
CCCATGATTCCTTCATATTTGCATATACGATACAAGGCTGTTAGAGAGATAATTGGAATTAATTTGACTG
TAAACACAAAGATATTAGTACAAAATACGTGACGTAGAAAGTAATAATTTCTTGGGTAGTTTGCAGTTTT
AAAATTATGTTTTAAAATGGACTATCATATGCTTACCGTAACTTGAAAGTATTTCGATTTCTTGGCTTTA
TATATCTTGTGGAAAGGACGAAACACCGCTCATACACACCTATCTATAGTTTAAGAGCTATGCTGGAAAC
AGCATAGCAAGTTTAAATAAGGCTAGTCCGTTATCAACTTGAAAAAGTGGCACCGAGTCGGTGCTTTTTT
TCTCGAGTACTAGGATCCATTAGGCTTTCCCATGATTCCTTCATATTTGCATATACGATACAAGGCTGTT
AGAGAGATAATTGGAATTAATTTGACTGTAAACACAAAGATATTAGTACAAAATACGTGACGTAGAAAGT
AATAATTTCTTGGGTAGTTTGCAGTTTTAAAATTATGTTTTAAAATGGACTATCATATGCTTACCGTAAC
TTGAAAGTATTTCGATTTCTTGGCTTTATATATCTTGTGGAAAGGACGAAACACCGTTTTTTTTCTAGAG
GTACCCGTTACATAACTTACGGTAAATGGCCCGCCTGGCTGACCGCCCAACGACCCCCGCCCATTGACGT
CAATAGTAACGCCAATAGGGACTTTCCATTGACGTCAATGGGTGGAGTATTTACGGTAAACTGCCCACTT
GGCAGTACATCAAGTGTATCATATGCCAAGTACGCCCCCTATTGACGTCAATGACGGTAAATGGCCCGCC
TGGCATTGTGCCCAGTACATGACCTTATGGGACTTTCCTACTTGGCAGTACATCTACGTATTAGTCATCG
CTATTACCATGGTCGAGGTGAGCCCCACGTTCTGCTTCACTCTCCCCATCTCCCCCCCCTCCCCACCCCC
AATTTTGTATTTATTTATTTTTTAATTATTTTGTGCAGCGATGGGGGCGGGGGGGGGGGGGGGGGCGCGC
GCSAGGSGGGGSGGGGSGGGGSGAGGGGSGGGGSGGGGSGAGGCGGAGAGGTGCGGCGGCAGCCAATCAG
AGCGGCGCGCTCCGAAAGTTTCCTTTTATGGCGAGGCGGCGGCGGCGGCGGCCCTATAAAAAGCGAAGCG
CGCGGCGGGCGGGAGTCGCTGCGCGCTGCCTTCGCCCCGTGCCCCGCTCCGCCGCCGCCTCGCGCCGCCC
GCCCCGGCTCTGACTGACCGCGTTACTCCCACAGGTGAGCGGGCGGGACGGCCCTTCTCCTCCGGGCTGT
AATTAGCTGAGCAAGAGGTAAGGGTTTAAGGGATGGTTGGTTGGTGGGGTATTAATGTTTAATTACCTGG
AGCACCTGCCTGAAATCACTTTTTTTCAGGTTGGACCGGTGCCACCATGAGCGAGCTGATTAAGGAGAAC
ATGCACATGAAGCTGTACATGGAGGGCACCGTGGACAACCATCACTTCAAGTGCACATCCGAGGGCGAAG
GCAAGCCCTACGAGGGCACCCAGACCATGAGAATCAAGGTGGTCGAGGGCGGCCCTCTCCCCTTCGCCTT
CGACATCCTGGCTACTAGCTTCCTCTACGGCAGCAAGACCTTCATCAACCACACCCAGGGCATCCCCGAC
TTCTTCAAGCAGTCCTTCCCTGAGGGCTTCACATGGGAGAGAGTCACCACATACGATGACGGGGGCGTGC
TGACCGCTACCCAGGACACCAGCCTCCAGGACGGCTGCCTCATCTACAACGTCAAGATCAGAGGGGTGAA
CTTCACATCCAACGGCCCTGTGATGCAGAAGAAAACACTCGGCTGGGAGGCCTTCACCGAGACGCTGTAC
CCCGCTGACGGCGGCCTGGAAGGCAGAAACGACATGGCCCTGAAGCTCGTGGGCGGGAGCCATCTGATCG
CAAACATCAAGACCACATATAGATCCAAGAAACCCGCTAAGAACCTCAAGATGCCTGGCGTCTACTATGT
GGACTACAGACTGGAAAGAATCAAGGAGGCCAACAACGAAACCTACGTCGAGCAGCACGAGGTGGCAGTG
GCCAGATACTGCGACCTCCCTAGCAAACTGGGGCACAAGCTTAATTAAGAATTCCTAGAGCTCGCTGATC
AGCCTCGACTGTGCCTTCTAGTTGCCAGCCATCTGTTGTTTGCCCCTCCCCCGTGCCTTCCTTGACCCTG
GAAGGTGCCACTCCCACTGTCCTTTCCTAATAAAATGAGGAAATTGCATCGCATTGTCTGAGTAGGTGTC
ATTCTATTCTGGGGGGTGGGGTGGGGCAGGACAGCAAGGGGGAGGATTGGGAAGAGAATAGCAGGCATGC
TGGGGAGCTCTCGAAGCCGCGGTGCGGGTGCCAGGGCGTGCCCTTGGGCTCCCCGGGCGCGTACTCCACC
TCACCCATCGCAGGAACCCCTAGTGATGGAGTTGGCCACTCCCTCTCTGCGCGCTCGCTCGCTCACTGAG
GCCGGGCGACCAAAGGTCGCCCGACGCCCGGGCTTTGCCCGGGCGGCCTCAGTGAGCGAGCGAGCGCGCA
GCTGCCTGCAGGGGCGCCTGATGCGGTATTTTCTCCTTACGCATCTGTGCGGTATTTCACACCGCATA
[95 nt withheld, positions 5319-5413]
T
[46 nt withheld, positions 5415-5460]
C
[141 nt withheld, positions 5462-5602]
CCTTTGACGTTGGAGTCCACGTTCTTT
[37 nt withheld, positions 5630-5666]
ACTCTATCTCGGGCTATTCTTTTGATTTATAAGGGATTTTGCCGATTTCGGTCTATTGGTTAAAAAATGA
GCTGATTTAACAAAAATTTAACGCGAATTTTAACAAAATATTAACGTTTACAATTTTATGGTGCACTCTC
AGTACAATCTGCTCTGATGCCGCATAGTGCTTTTCCCAAGGCAGTCTGGAGCATGCGCTTTAGCAGCCCC
GCTGGGCACTTGGCGCTACACAAGTGGCCTCTGGCCTCGCACACATTCCACATCCACCGGTAGGCGCCAA
CCGGCTCCGTTCTTTGGTGGCCCCTTCGCGCCACCTTCTACTCCTCCCCTAGTCAGGAAGTTCCCCCCCG
CCCCGCAGCTCGCGTCGTGCAGGACGTGACAAATGGAAGTAGCACGTCTCACTAGTCTCGTGCAGATGGA
CAGCACCGCTGAGCAATGGAAGCGGGTAGGCCTTTGGGGCAGCGGCCAATAGCAGCTTTGCTCCTTCGCT
TTCTGGGCTCAGAGGCTGGGAAGGGGTGGGTCCGGGGGCGGGCTCAGGGGCGGGCTCAGGGGCGGGGCGG
GCGCCCGAAGGTCCTCCGGAGGCCCGGCATTCTGCACGCTTCAAAAGCGCACGTCTGCCGCGCTGTTCTC
CTCTTCCTCATCTCCGGGCCTTTCGACCGATCATCAAGCTGCACGTGTTGACAATTAATCATCGGCATAG
TATATCGGCATAGTATAATACGACTCACTATAGGAGGGCCACCATGGGATCGGCCATTGAACAAGATGGA
TTGCACGCAGGTTCTCCGGCCGCTTGGGTGGAGAGGCTATTCGGCTATGACTGGGCACAACAGACAATCG
GCTGCTCTGATGCCGCCGTGTTCCGGCTGTCAGCGCAGGGGCGCCCGGTTCTTTTTGTCAAGACCGACCT
GTCCGGTGCCCTGAATGAACTGCAGGACGAGGCAGCGCGGCTATCGTGGCTGGCCACGACGGGCGTTCCT
TGCGCAGCTGTGCTCGACGTTGTCACTGAAGCGGGAAGGGACTGGCTGCTATTGGGCGAAGTGCCGGGGC
AGGATCTCCTGTCATCTCACCTTGCTCCTGCCGAGAAAGTATCCATCATGGCTGATGCAATGCGGCGGCT
GCATACGCTTGATCCGGCTACCTGCCCATTCGACCACCAAGCGAAACATCGCATCGAGCGAGCACGTACT
CGGATGGAAGCCGGTCTTGTCGATCAGGATGATCTGGACGAAGAGCATCAGGGGCTCGCGCCAGCCGAAC
TGTTCGCCAGGCTCAAGGCGCGCATGCCCGACGGCGAGGATCTCGTCGTGACCCATGGCGATGCCTGCTT
GCCGAATATCATGGTGGAAAATGGCCGCTTTTCTGGATTCATCGACTGTGGCCGGCTGGGTGTGGCGGAC
CGCTATCAGGACATAGCGTTGGCTACCCGTGATATTGCTGAAGAGCTTGGCGGCGAATGGGCTGACCGCT
TCCTCGTGCTTTACGGTATCGCCGCTCCCGATTCGCAGCGCATCGCCTTCTATCGCCTTCTTGACGAGTT
CTTCTGATCGAGAAATTGATGATCTATTAAACAATAAAGACGTCCACATGGAAGTGCAAACTATTAACTG
GCGAACTACTTACTCTAGCTTCCCGGCAACAATTAATAGACTGGATGGAGGCGGATAAAGTTGCAGGACC
ACTTCTGCGCTCGGCCCTTCCGGCTGGCTGGTTTATTGCTGATAAATCTGGAGCCGGTGAGCGTGGAAGC
CGCGGTATCATTGCAGCACTGGGGCCAGATGGTAAGCCCTCCCGTATCGTAGTTATCTACACGACGGGGA
GTCAGGCAACTATGGATGAACGAAATAGACAGATCGCTGAGATAGGTGCCTCACTGATTAAGCATTGGTA
ACTGTCAGACCAAGTTTACTCATATATACTTTAGATTGATTTAAAACTTCATTTTTAATTTAAAAGGATC
TAGGTGAAGATCCTTTTTGATAATCTCATGACCAAAATCCCTTAACGTGAGTTTTCGTTCCACTGAGCGT
CAGACCCCGTAGAAAAGATCAAAGGATCTTC
Features (pLannotate 1.2.2; 30 found; start..end, strand, type, name):
      1..589     +  rep_origin     ori: high-copy-number ColE1/pMB1/pBR322/pUC origin of replication
    669..736     +  misc_RNA       tracrRNA (fragment): trans-activating CRISPR RNA for the Streptococcus pyogenes CRISPR/Cas9 system
    768..999     +  promoter       U6 promoter: RNA polymerase III promoter for human U6 snRNA
   1047..1114    +  misc_RNA       tracrRNA (fragment): trans-activating CRISPR RNA for the Streptococcus pyogenes CRISPR/Cas9 system
   1146..1377    +  promoter       U6 promoter: RNA polymerase III promoter for human U6 snRNA
   1425..1492    +  misc_RNA       tracrRNA (fragment): trans-activating CRISPR RNA for the Streptococcus pyogenes CRISPR/Cas9 system
   1524..1755    +  promoter       U6 promoter: RNA polymerase III promoter for human U6 snRNA
   1803..1870    +  misc_RNA       tracrRNA (fragment): trans-activating CRISPR RNA for the Streptococcus pyogenes CRISPR/Cas9 system
   1902..2133    +  promoter       U6 promoter: RNA polymerase III promoter for human U6 snRNA
   2181..2248    +  misc_RNA       tracrRNA (fragment): trans-activating CRISPR RNA for the Streptococcus pyogenes CRISPR/Cas9 system
   2280..2511    +  promoter       U6 promoter: RNA polymerase III promoter for human U6 snRNA
   2559..2626    +  misc_RNA       tracrRNA (fragment): trans-activating CRISPR RNA for the Streptococcus pyogenes CRISPR/Cas9 system
   2658..2889    +  promoter       U6 promoter: RNA polymerase III promoter for human U6 snRNA
   2937..3004    +  misc_RNA       tracrRNA (fragment): trans-activating CRISPR RNA for the Streptococcus pyogenes CRISPR/Cas9 system
   3036..3267    +  promoter       U6 promoter: RNA polymerase III promoter for human U6 snRNA
   3296..3581    +  enhancer       CMV enhancer: human cytomegalovirus immediate early enhancer; contains an 18-bp deletion relative to the standard CMV enhancer
   3583..3861    +  promoter       chicken β-actin promoter: No description available
   3862..4089    +  intron         hybrid intron: hybrid between chicken β-actin (CBA) and minute virus of mice (MMV) introns (Gray et al., 2011)
   4107..4808    +  CDS            TagBFP: monomeric blue fluorescent protein mammalian codon-optimized
   4839..4950    +  polyA_signal   bGH poly(A) signal: bovine growth hormone polyadenylation signal
   5050..5119    +  protein_bind   attB: attB site for the φC31 integrase (Groth et al., 2000) phage φC31 integrase
   5122..5262    +  repeat_region  AAV2 ITR: inverted terminal repeat of adeno-associated virus serotype 2 inverted
   5267..5318    -  misc_feature   bom (fragment): basis of mobility region from pBR322
   5337..5792    +  rep_origin     f1 ori (sequence partly withheld): f1 bacteriophage origin of replication; arrow indicates direction of (+) strand synthesis
   5793..5834    -  misc_feature   bom (fragment): basis of mobility region from pBR322
   5835..6321    +  promoter       PGK promoter: mouse phosphoglycerate kinase 1 promoter
   6343..6390    +  promoter       EM7 promoter: synthetic bacterial promoter&nbsp
   6410..7213    +  CDS            NeoR/KanR: aminoglycoside phosphotransferase from Tn5; aph(3')-II (or nptII); confers resistance to neomycin, kanamycin, and G418 (Geneticin®)
   7217..7253    +  polyA_signal   PGK poly(A) signal (fragment): mouse phosphoglycerate kinase 1 polyadenylation signal
   7262..7556    +  CDS            bla(M) (fragment): β-lactamase lacking the signal sequence; bla(M); allows cytosolic expression of β-lactamase
