[The description below was written by a language model from this plasmid's Addgene catalogue record and pLannotate feature annotations shown in this document.]
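Description:
pk335-CARGO-6mer-70kb-DSF is a 7.7 kb mammalian CRISPR guide-RNA expression plasmid built on the pk335-BFP backbone. It carries an array of six guide RNAs that direct Streptococcus pyogenes Cas9 or dCas9 to the mouse Prdm8-Fgf5 locus, at a site described as about 70 kb downstream of Fgf5. No Cas9 coding sequence is annotated, so the nuclease or dCas9 fusion has to be supplied separately. The feature table shows a tandem repeat in which human U6 RNA polymerase III promoters alternate with S. pyogenes guide scaffold (tracrRNA-derived) segments. Each guide therefore has its own promoter and scaffold rather than being processed from one transcript. Seven U6 and seven scaffold annotations are listed for a six-guide array. The extra copies probably reflect flanking backbone elements at the ends of the array, but the record does not explain this.

Downstream of the array, a CMV enhancer, chicken β-actin promoter and hybrid intron drive TagBFP, ending in a bGH polyadenylation signal. This gives a blue fluorescent marker for identifying or sorting transfected cells. A single NeoR/KanR gene sits behind both the mouse PGK promoter and the bacterial EM7 promoter, so it confers G418 resistance in mammalian cells and kanamycin resistance in E. coli. The plasmid replicates from a high-copy ColE1/pUC origin and also has an f1 origin. The highly repetitive array is consistent with the recombination-deficient growth strain listed. Other annotations are a φC31 attB site, which could allow integrase-mediated genomic insertion, a single AAV2 ITR and a β-lactamase fragment; the last two appear to be backbone remnants. The associated study concerns how long-range transcriptional regulation scales with genomic distance, which fits the construct's stated role of bringing Cas9 or dCas9 to a defined position in this locus.
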