Addgene plasmid #227498: pk335-CARGO-6mer-70kb-DSF
Purpose: 6-mer gRNA array targeting Sp dCas9/Cas9 to the Prdm8-Fgf5 locus
Depositing lab: Joanna Wysocka. Depositing organization: Stanford University. Publication: Long-range regulation of transcription scales with genomic distance in a gene-specific manner. Jensen CL, Chen LF, Swigut T, Crocker OJ, Yao D, Bassik MC, Ferrell JE Jr, Boettiger AN, Wysocka J. Mol Cell. 2025 Jan 16;85(2):347-361.e7. doi: 10.1016/j.molcel.2024.10.021. Epub 2024 Dec 2. PubMed 39626660.
Backbone
  Vector backbone: pk335-BFP
  Vector type: CRISPR
  Selectable markers: Neomycin (select with G418) ; TagBFP
Growth in bacteria
  Bacterial resistance: Kanamycin, 50 μg/mL
  Growth temperature: 37°C
  Growth strain: NEB Stable
  Copy number: High Copy
Gene/Insert
  Gene/Insert name: CARGO to 70kb Downstream Fgf5 (alt name: CARGO37)
  gRNA/shRNA sequence: GGAAGCATCATCAGTGTGTT, AAATGCATCTTCTCGAATGC, ACACGTGGCCAAAGCATTTG, CCCCATTACCGAGAGAAACG, TGAACATATAGCATGTATAA, CTCATACACACCTATCTATA
  Species: M. musculus (mouse), Synthetic
  Cloning method: Other
Terms and licenses: Academic/Nonprofit Terms; Industry Terms: Not Available to Industry
How to cite: pk335-CARGO-6mer-70kb-DSF was a gift from Joanna Wysocka (Addgene plasmid # 227498 ; http://n2t.net/addgene:227498 ; RRID:Addgene_227498)
